>Addgene plasmid #115022 | SKM1 nA12_pECIA2 | addgene full sequence | sequence record 296844 | Addgene NGS Result
GTAAAACGACGGCCAGTGAATTAATTCGTTGCAGGACAGGATGTGGTGCCCGATGTGACTAGCTCTTTGC
TGCAGGCCGTCCTATCCTCTGGTTCCGATAAGAGACCCAGAACTCCGGCCCCCCACCGCCCACCGCCACC
CCCATACATATGTGGTACGCAAGTAAGAGTGCCTGCGCATGCCCCATGTGCCCCACCAAGAGCTTTGCAT
CCCATACAAGTCCCCAAAGTGGAGAACCGAACCAATTCTTCGCGGGCAGAACAAAAGCTTCTGCACACGT
CTCCACTCGAATTTGGAGCCGGCCGGCGTGTGCAAAAGAGGTGAATCGAACGAAAGACCCGTGTGTAAAG
CCGCGTTTCCAAAATGTATAAAACCGAGAGCATCTGGCCAATGTGCATCAGTTGTGGTCAGCAGCAAAAT
CAAGTGAATCATCTCAGTGCAACTAAAGGGGGGATCCGATCTCAATATGAAGTTATGCATATTACTGGCC
GTCGTGGCCTTTGTTGGCCTCTCGCTCGGGCATGCAAATGAACTCGAGCTTCTCTTATCATTCAAATCCT
CAATTCAAGACCCTCTAAAACACCTCTCCTCTTGGTCTTACTCTTCAACCAATGATGTGTGTCTTTGGAG
TGGCGTCGTTTGCAACAACATCTCTCGTGTTGTCTCTCTCGATCTCTCCGGCAAGAACATGTCCGGTCAA
ATCCTCACCGCCGCTACTTTTCGCCTACCTTTTCTTCAAACTATCAACCTCTCAAACAACAACTTGTCCG
GTCCAATACCTCACGATATCTTTACCACTTCGTCTCCTTCTCTCCGTTACCTCAACTTAAGCAACAACAA
CTTTTCCGGCTCCATCCCTCGAGGCTTTCTTCCGAACCTCTACACGTTAGATCTTTCCAACAACATGTTC
ACCGGTGAAATCTACAACGACATCGGGGTTTTCTCTAACCTTAGAGTCCTTGATCTCGGTGGAAATGTCT
TAACCGGCCATGTACCGGGCTATCTTGGAAACCTCTCAAGATTAGAGTTCTTAACATTGGCTTCAAACCA
GTTAACCGGAGGTGTACCGGTGGAATTAGGGAAGATGAAAAACTTGAAATGGATATACTTGGGATACAAC
AATCTCTCAGGAGAAATCCCTTACCAAATCGGTGGGTTATCCTCTCTTAACCACCTTGATCTCGTCTACA
ACAATCTCTCTGGACCGATACCTCCTTCACTAGGTGACTTGAAGAAGCTTGAGTATATGTTTCTCTATCA
AAACAAGCTCTCCGGTCAGATCCCACCGTCCATCTTCTCCCTCCAAAACCTAATTTCTCTCGACTTTAGC
GATAACTCGCTCTCGGGAGAGATCCCTGAGCTCGTGGCTCAGATGCAAAGCTTGGAGATTCTCCATCTCT
TCTCTAATAACTTAACAGGAAAAATTCCAGAAGGAGTAACTTCTTTGCCACGTCTAAAAGTTCTTCAGCT
TTGGTCAAACAGATTTTCCGGTGGAATTCCGGCAAATCTTGGGAAACATAACAATCTCACTGTTCTTGAT
CTTTCTACCAACAATCTCACCGGAAAACTCCCTGACACTCTTTGTGATTCTGGCCATCTCACTAAGCTCA
TCCTCTTCTCTAACTCTCTAGACAGCCAAATCCCACCGAGTTTGGGCATGTGTCAGAGCTTAGAACGCGT
GAGGCTTCAAAACAATGGCTTTTCAGGCAAGTTACCTCGAGGTTTCACCAAGTTGCAACTCGTTAACTTT
TTGGACTTATCCAACAACAACCTCCAAGGTAACATCAACACATGGGACATGCCACAACTTGAGATGTTAG
ACCTCAGTGTGAACAAATTCTTCGGTGAATTACCGGATTTTTCTAGAAGCAAAAGACTCAAGAAGCTCGA
TTTATCACGGAACAAAATCTCTGGAGTGGTTCCACAAGGGCTCATGACGTTTCCGGAAATAATGGATTTG
GATTTAAGTGAGAACGAAATCACTGGAGTGATCCCAAGGGAGTTGTCTTCTTGCAAAAATCTAGTGAATC
TTGACTTGAGCCACAACAATTTTACCGGAGAGATCCCTTCGAGTTTCGCAGAATTCCAAGTTCTCAGCGA
TCTTGATTTGTCATGCAACCAATTATCAGGCGAGATTCCGAAGAATCTAGGAAACATTGAGTCTCTTGTT
CAAGTCAACATCTCTCATAATCTTCTTCACGGAAGCTTACCTTTCACCGGAGCTTTTCTTGCCATAAACG
CAACAGCAGTTGAGGGTAACATCGATCTTTGTAGCGAAAATTCCGCTAGCGGTTTACGTCCTTGCAAGGT
TGTAAGAAAGAGAAGTCTGGAGGTGCTGTTCCAGGGACCAGGGAGCGACAAAACTCACACATGCCCACCG
TGCCCAGCACCTGAACTCCTGGGGGGACCGTCAGTCTTCCTCTTCCCCCCAAAACCCAAGGACACCCTCA
TGATCTCCCGGACCCCTGAGGTCACATGCGTGGTGGTGGACGTGAGCCACGAAGACCCTGAGGTCAAGTT
CAACTGGTACGTGGACGGCGTGGAGGTGCATAATGCCAAGACAAAGCCGCGGGAGGAGCAGTACAACAGC
ACGTACCGTGTGGTCAGCGTCCTCACCGTCCTGCACCAGGACTGGCTGAATGGCAAGGAGTACAAGTGCA
AGGTCTCCAACAAAGCCCTCCCAGCCCCCATCGAGAAAACCATCTCCAAAGCCAAAGGGCAGCCCCGAGA
ACCACAGGTGTACACCCTGCCCCCATCCCGGGAGGAGATGACCAAGAACCAGGTCAGCCTGACCTGCCTG
GTCAAAGGCTTCTATCCCAGCGACATCGCCGTGGAGTGGGAGAGCAATGGGCAGCCGGAGAACAACTACA
AGACCACGCCTCCCGTGCTGGACTCCGACGGCTCCTTCTTCCTCTACAGCAAGCTCACCGTGGACAAGAG
CAGGTGGCAGCAGGGGAACGTCTTCTCATGCTCCGTGATGCATGAGGGTCTGCACAACCACTACACGCAG
AAGAGCCTCTCCCTGTCTCCGGGTAAATCTAGAGGGCCCTTCGAAGGTAAGCCTATCCCTAACCCTCTCC
TCGGTCTCGATTCTACGCGTACCGGTCATCATCACCATCACCATTGAGTTTAAACCCGCTGATCAGCCTC
GACTGTGCCTTCTAAGGCCTGAGCTCGCTGATCAGCCTCGATCGAGGATCCAGACATGATAAGATACATT
GATGAGTTTGGACAAACCACAACTAGAATGCAGTGAAAAAAATGCTTTATTTGTGAAATTTGTGATGCTA
TTGCTTTATTTGTAACCATTATAAGCTGCAATAAACAAGTTAACAACAACAATTGCATTCATTTTATGTT
TCAGGTTCAGGGGGAGGTGTGGGAGGTTTTTTAAAGCAAGTAAAACCTCTACAAATGTGGTATGGCTGAT
TATGATCAGTCGACCTGCAGGCATGCAAGCTTGGCGTAATCATGGTCATAGCTGTTTCCTGTGTGAAATT
GTTATCCGCTCACAATTCCACACAACATACGAGCCGGAAGCATAAAGTGTAAAGCCTGGGGTGCCTAATG
AGTGAGCTAACTCACATTAATTGCGTTGCGCTCACTGCCCGCTTTCCAGTCGGGAAACCTGTCGTGCCAG
CTGCATTAATGAATCGGCCAACGCGCGGGGAGAGGCGGTTTGCGTATTGGGCGCTCTTCCGCTTCCTCGC
TCACTGACTCGCTGCGCTCGGTCGTTCGGCTGCGGCGAGCGGTATCAGCTCACTCAAAGGCGGTAATACG
GTTATCCACAGAATCAGGGGATAACGCAGGAAAGAACATGTGAGCAAAAGGCCAGCAAAAGGCCAGGAAC
CGTAAAAAGGCCGCGTTGCTGGCGTTTTTCCATAGGCTCCGCCCCCCTGACGAGCATCACAAAAATCGAC
GCTCAAGTCAGAGGTGGCGAAACCCGACAGGACTATAAAGATACCAGGCGTTTCCCCCTGGAAGCTCCCT
CGTGCGCTCTCCTGTTCCGACCCTGCCGCTTACCGGATACCTGTCCGCCTTTCTCCCTTCGGGAAGCGTG
GCGCTTTCTCATAGCTCACGCTGTAGGTATCTCAGTTCGGTGTAGGTCGTTCGCTCCAAGCTGGGCTGTG
TGCACGAACCCCCCGTTCAGCCCGACCGCTGCGCCTTATCCGGTAACTATCGTCTTGAGTCCAACCCGGT
AAGACACGACTTATCGCCACTGGCAGCAGCCACTGGTAACAGGATTAGCAGAGCGAGGTATGTAGGCGGT
GCTACAGAGTTCTTGAAGTGGTGGCCTAACTACGGCTACACTAGAAGAACAGTATTTGGTATCTGCGCTC
TGCTGAAGCCAGTTACCTTCGGAAAAAGAGTTGGTAGCTCTTGATCCGGCAAACAAACCACCGCTGGTAG
CGGTGGTTTTTTTGTTTGCAAGCAGCAGATTACGCGCAGAAAAAAAGGATCTCAAGAAGATCCTTTGATC
TTTTCTACGGGGTCTGACGCTCAGTGGAACGAAAACTCACGTTAAGGGATTTTGGTCATGAGATTATCAA
AAAGGATCTTCACCTAGATCCTTTTAAATTAAAAATGAAGTTTTAAATCAATCTAAAGTATATATGAGTA
AACTTGGTCTGACAGTTACCAATGCTTAATCAGTGAGGCACCTATCTCAGCGATCTGTCTATTTCGTTCA
TCCATAGTTGCCTGACTCCCCGTCGTGTAGATAACTACGATACGGGAGGGCTTACCATCTGGCCCCAGTG
CTGCAATGATACCGCGAGACCCACGCTCACCGGCTCCAGATTTATCAGCAATAAACCAGCCAGCCGGAAG
GGCCGAGCGCAGAAGTGGTCCTGCAACTTTATCCGCCTCCATCCAGTCTATTAATTGTTGCCGGGAAGCT
AGAGTAAGTAGTTCGCCAGTTAATAGTTTGCGCAACGTTGTTGCCATTGCTACAGGCATCGTGGTGTCAC
GCTCGTCGTTTGGTATGGCTTCATTCAGCTCCGGTTCCCAACGATCAAGGCGAGTTACATGATCCCCCAT
GTTGTGCAAAAAAGCGGTTAGCTCCTTCGGTCCTCCGATCGTTGTCAGAAGTAAGTTGGCCGCAGTGTTA
TCACTCATGGTTATGGCAGCACTGCATAATTCTCTTACTGTCATGCCATCCGTAAGATGCTTTTCTGTGA
CTGGTGAGTACTCAACCAAGTCATTCTGAGAATAGTGTATGCGGCGACCGAGTTGCTCTTGCCCGGCGTC
AATACGGGATAATACCGCGCCACATAGCAGAACTTTAAAAGTGCTCATCATTGGAAAACGTTCTTCGGGG
CGAAAACTCTCAAGGATCTTACCGCTGTTGAGATCCAGTTCGATGTAACCCACTCGTGCACCCAACTGAT
CTTCAGCATCTTTTACTTTCACCAGCGTTTCTGGGTGAGCAAAAACAGGAAGGCAAAATGCCGCAAAAAA
GGGAATAAGGGCGACACGGAAATGTTGAATACTCATACTCTTCCTTTTTCAATATTATTGAAGCATTTAT
CAGGGTTATTGTCTCATGAGCGGATACATATTTGAATGTATTTAGAAAAATAAACAAATAGGGGTTCCGC
GCACATTTCCCCGAAAAGTGCCACCTGACGTCTAAGAAACCATTATTATCATGACATTAACCTATAAAAA
TAGGCGTATCACGAGGCCCTTTCGTCTCGCGCGTTTCGGTGATGACGGTGAAAACCTCTGACACATGCAG
CTCCCGGAGACGGTCACAGCTTGTCTGTAAGCGGATGCCGGGAGCAGACAAGCCCGTCAGGGCGCGTCAG
CGGGTGTTGGCGGGTGTCGGGGCTGGCTTAACTATGCGGCATCAGAGCAGATTGTACTGAGAGTGCACCA
TATGCGGTGTGAAATACCGCACAGATGCGTAAGGAGAAAATACCGCATCAGGCGCCATTCGCCATTCAGG
CTGCGCAACTGTTGGGAAGGGCGATCGGTGCGGGCCTCTTCGCTATTACGCCAGCTGGCGAAAGGGGGAT
GTGCTGCAAGGCGATTAAGTTGGGTAACGCCAGGGTTTTCCCAGTCACGACGTT
Features (pLannotate 1.2.2; 17 found; start..end, strand, type, name):
     23..449     +  promoter       MT promoter: Drosophila metallothionein promoter
    500..2326    +  CDS            SKM1 (fragment): SKM1_ARATH - Experimental evidence at protein level: Swiss-Prot protein existence level 1. Receptor with a serine/threonine-protein kinase activity (By similarity). Together with SKM2, LRR-rich receptor-like kinase (LRR- RLK) required for male fertility by the perception of CLE43 and CLE45 peptides and the transduction of their promoting action in pollen tubes, especially under relatively high temperature (at 30 degrees Celsius), thus conferring tolerance against high temperature probably through the maintenance of mitochondrial activity (PubMed:23910659). Seems to not be involved in the perce
   2357..3037    +  CDS            IGHG1 (fragment): IGHG1_HUMAN - Experimental evidence at protein level: Swiss-Prot protein existence level 1. Constant region of immunoglobulin heavy chains. Immunoglobulins, also known as antibodies, are membrane-bound or secreted glycoproteins produced by B lymphocytes. In the recognition phase of humoral immunity, the membrane-bound immunoglobulins serve as receptors which, upon binding of a specific antigen, trigger the clonal expansion and differentiation of B lymphocytes into immunoglobulins- secreting plasma cells. Secreted immunoglobulins mediate the effector phase of humoral immunity, which results in
   3056..3097    +  CDS            V5 tag: epitope tag from simian virus 5
   3197..3331    -  polyA_signal   SV40 poly(A) signal: SV40 polyadenylation signal
   3354..3438    -  CDS            large T antigen (fragment): large T antigen from SV40 (simian virus 40)
   3438..3462    +  misc_feature   MCS (fragment): pUC18/19 multiple cloning site
   3499..3515    -  protein_bind   lac operator: The lac repressor binds to the lac operator to inhibit transcription in E. coli. This inhibition can be relieved by adding lactose or isopropyl-β-D-thiogalactopyranoside (IPTG). lac repressor encoded by lacI
   3523..3553    -  promoter       lac promoter: promoter for the E. coli lac operon
   3568..3589    -  protein_bind   CAP binding site: CAP binding activates transcription in the presence of cAMP. E. coli catabolite activator protein
   3602..3694    -  CDS            lacI (fragment): lac repressor; lacI; The lac repressor binds to the lac operator to inhibit transcription in E. coli. This inhibition can be relieved by adding lactose or isopropyl-β-D-thiogalactopyranoside (IPTG).
   3877..4465    -  rep_origin     ori: high-copy-number ColE1/pMB1/pBR322/pUC origin of replication
   4636..5496    -  CDS            AmpR: β-lactamase; bla; confers resistance to ampicillin, carbenicillin, and related antibiotics
   5497..5601    -  promoter       AmpR promoter: bla
   5696..5731    +  CDS            rop (fragment): Rop protein, which maintains plasmids at low copy number; rop
   5833..5932    +  misc_feature   bom (fragment): basis of mobility region from pBR322
   5938..21      -  CDS            lacZα (fragment) (across the origin): LacZα fragment of β-galactosidase; lacZ fragment
