[The description below was written by a language model from this plasmid's Addgene catalogue record and pLannotate feature annotations shown in this document.]
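Description:
SKM1 nA12_pECIA2 is an insect-cell expression plasmid built on the pECIA2 backbone for producing a secreted, tagged receptor ectodomain in Drosophila cell culture. It is maintained in E. coli through a high-copy ColE1/pUC-type origin and selected with ampicillin via the β-lactamase gene. The rest of the bacterial backbone carries only remnants of pUC/pBR322-derived elements (lac promoter/operator, and fragments of lacZα, lacI, rop and bom) that have no evident role in the expression cassette.

The payload is the extracellular domain of the Arabidopsis thaliana leucine-rich repeat receptor kinase SKM1 (AT2G25790, STERILITY-REGULATING KINASE MEMBER 1), inserted by ligation-independent cloning. Transcription is driven by the Drosophila metallothionein promoter, so expression is switched on by adding copper sulfate to the culture. The ectodomain fragment is fused at its C terminus to a human IgG1 Fc region, followed by a V5 epitope and a hexahistidine tag. The feature table annotates the Fc and V5 segments but not the His tag, which is listed only in the catalogue fields. An SV40 polyadenylation signal lies downstream of the fusion. The depositor describes the protein as secreted, but no signal peptide is annotated in the feature table.

The plasmid is designated the "bait" vector and is meant to be paired with the corresponding prey construct in pECIA14. The pair belongs to a set used to test pairwise interactions between extracellular domains of Arabidopsis LRR receptor kinases. The Fc fusion provides a handle for capturing the bait, while the V5 and His tags allow detection or purification.
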