Addgene plasmid #115022: SKM1 nA12_pECIA2
Purpose: Bait vector SKM1 nA12_pECIA2 should be used with prey vector SKM1 nA12_pECIA14.
Depositing lab: Youssef Belkhadir. Depositing organization: Gregor Mendel Institute of Molecular Plant Biology. Publication: An extracellular network of Arabidopsis leucine-rich repeat receptor kinases. Smakowska-Luzan E, Mott GA, Parys K, Stegmann M, Howton TC, Layeghifard M, Neuhold J, Lehner A, Kong J, Grunwald K, Weinberger N, Satbhai SB, Mayer D, Busch W, Madalinski M, Stolt-Bergner P, Provart NJ, Mukhtar MS, Zipfel C, Desveaux D, Guttman DS, Belkhadir Y. Nature. 2018 Jan 18;553(7688):342-346. doi: 10.1038/nature25184. Epub 2018 Jan 10. PubMed 29320478.
Backbone
  Vector backbone: pECIA2
  Backbone manufacturer: Chris Garcia (Addgene plasmid # 47032)
  Vector type: Insect Expression
Growth in bacteria
  Bacterial resistance: Ampicillin, 100 μg/mL
  Growth temperature: 37°C
  Growth strain: DH5alpha
  Copy number: High Copy
Gene/Insert
  Gene/Insert name: AT2G25790
  Species: A. thaliana (mustard weed)
  Entrez Gene: AT2G25790 (a.k.a. AT2G25790, F17H15.18, F17H15_18, SKM1, STERILITY-REGULATING KINASE MEMBER 1)
  Promoter: Metallothionein (Copper-Inducible)
  Tag / fusion protein: Fc, V5 and hexahistidine tags (C terminal on backbone)
  Cloning method: Ligation Independent Cloning
Terms and licenses: Academic/Nonprofit Terms; Industry Terms: Not Available to Industry
Depositor comments: Plasmid for secreted expression in Drosophila cell culture by induction via CuSO4. Insert is an extracellular domain of indicated LRR-RK, C-terminally tagged with Fc, V5 and hexahistidine tags. Insert Protein Sequence: HANELELLLSFKSSIQDPLKHLSSWSYSSTNDVCLWSGVVCNNISRVVSLDLSGKNMSGQILTAATFRLPFLQTINLSNNNLSGPIPHDIFTTSSPSLRYLNLSNNNFSGSIPRGFLPNLYTLDLSNNMFTGEIYNDIGVFSNLRVLDLGGNVLTGHVPGYLGNLSRLEFLTLASNQLTGGVPVELGKMKNLKWIYLGYNNLSGEIPYQIGGLSSLNHLDLVYNNLSGPIPPSLGDLKKLEYMFLYQNKLSGQIPPSIFSLQNLISLDFSDNSLSGEIPELVAQMQSLEILHLFSNNLTGKIPEGVTSLPRLKVLQLWSNRFSGGIPANLGKHNNLTVLDLSTNNLTGKLPDTLCDSGHLTKLILFSNSLDSQIPPSLGMCQSLERVRLQNNGFSGKLPRGFTKLQLVNFLDLSNNNLQGNINTWDMPQLEMLDLSVNKFFGELPDFSRSKRLKKLDLSRNKISGVVPQGLMTFPEIMDLDLSENEITGVIPRELSSCKNLVNLDLSHNNFTGEIPSSFAEFQVLSDLDLSCNQLSGEIPKNLGNIESLVQVNISHNLLHGSLPFTGAFLAINATAVEGNIDLCSENSASGLRPCKVVRKRS
How to cite: SKM1 nA12_pECIA2 was a gift from Youssef Belkhadir (Addgene plasmid # 115022 ; http://n2t.net/addgene:115022 ; RRID:Addgene_115022)
